Addgene plasmid #184803: His-MBP-CHMP1B, S2C
Purpose: Bacterial expression of CHMP1B (S2C mutation)
Depositing lab: James Hurley. Depositing organization: University of California, Berkeley. Publication: Friction-driven membrane scission by the human ESCRT-III proteins CHMP1B and IST1. Cada AK, Pavlin MR, Castillo JP, Tong AB, Larsen KP, Ren X, Yokom AL, Tsai FC, Shiah JV, Bassereau PM, Bustamante CJ, Hurley JH. Proc Natl Acad Sci U S A. 2022 Jul 19;119(29):e2204536119. doi: 10.1073/pnas.2204536119. Epub 2022 Jul 11. PubMed 35858336.
Backbone
  Vector backbone: 2CT
  Vector type: Bacterial Expression
Growth in bacteria
  Bacterial resistance: Ampicillin, 100 μg/mL
  Growth temperature: 37°C
  Growth strain: DH5alpha
  Copy number: Low Copy
Gene/Insert
  Gene/Insert name: CHMP1B
  Species: H. sapiens (human)
  Mutation: S2C
  Entrez Gene: CHMP1B (a.k.a. C10orf2, C18-ORF2, C18orf2, CHMP1.5, Vps46-2, Vps46B, hVps46-2)
  Promoter: T7
  Tag / fusion protein: His6-MBP (N terminal on insert)
  Cloning method: Ligation Independent Cloning
  Sequencing primers: 3′ T7-term
Terms and licenses: Academic/Nonprofit Terms; Industry Terms: Not Available to Industry
Depositor comments: 6His-MBP-TEVsite-CHMP1B-S2C-stop. Please visit https://www.biorxiv.org/content/10.1101/2022.02.03.479062v2 for bioRxiv preprint.
How to cite: His-MBP-CHMP1B, S2C was a gift from James Hurley (Addgene plasmid # 184803 ; http://n2t.net/addgene:184803 ; RRID:Addgene_184803)
