[The description below was written by a language model from this plasmid's Addgene catalogue record and pLannotate feature annotations shown in this document.]
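Description:
His-MBP-CHMP1B, S2C is a bacterial expression plasmid built on the 2CT backbone, a pBR322-derived ligation-independent cloning vector, for producing the human ESCRT-III subunit CHMP1B carrying an S2C substitution. The 6,554 nt plasmid is maintained through a ColE1/pMB1-type origin accompanied by the bom region and the rop gene. The presence of rop keeps copy number down, in agreement with the catalogue's "low copy" designation even though the automated annotation labels the origin generically as high-copy. Selection is by ampicillin, through a β-lactamase gene driven by its own promoter. The annotated fragments of the tetracycline efflux gene and its promoter are disrupted pBR322 remnants flanking the expression cassette, and tetracycline is not listed as a resistance.

The expression cassette runs from a T7 promoter and the phage T7 gene 10 ribosome binding site to a T7 terminator, so transcription depends on a host that supplies T7 RNA polymerase. The open reading frame encodes an N-terminal 6xHis tag, a signal-sequence-less (cytosolic) maltose binding protein, a TEV protease recognition site, then CHMP1B S2C followed by a stop codon, as the depositor's comments describe. The His tag allows affinity capture, MBP is generally used to aid solubility and offers a second affinity handle, and TEV cleavage can release CHMP1B from the fusion partner. A short SET1-like fragment annotated downstream of the insert lies after the stop codon and so should not be part of the product. The record does not state why the cysteine was introduced near the N terminus. The stated purpose is bacterial expression of the mutant, and the associated work concerns membrane scission by CHMP1B and IST1.
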