Features (pLannotate 1.2.2; 17 found; start..end, strand, type, name):
    918..936     +  promoter       T7 promoter: promoter for bacteriophage T7 RNA polymerase
   1025..1047    +  RBS            RBS: efficient ribosome binding site from bacteriophage T7 gene 10 (Olins and Rangwala, 1989)
   1067..1084    +  CDS            6xHis: 6xHis affinity tag
   1094..2194    +  CDS            MBP: maltose binding protein from E. coli; malE (mutated); This version of the gene does not encode a signal sequence, so MBP will remain in the cytosol.
   2249..2265    +  CDS            TEV site (fragment): tobacco etch virus (TEV) protease recognition and cleavage site
   2276..2872    +  CDS            CHMP1B: CHM1B_HUMAN - Also known as C18orf2. Experimental evidence at protein level: Swiss-Prot protein existence level 1. Probable peripherally associated component of the endosomal sorting required for transport complex III (ESCRT-III) which is involved in multivesicular bodies (MVBs) formation and sorting of endosomal cargo proteins into MVBs. MVBs contain intraluminal vesicles (ILVs) that are generated by invagination and scission from the limiting membrane of the endosome and mostly are delivered to lysosomes enabling degradation of membrane proteins, such as stimulated growth factor receptors, l
   2958..3007    +  CDS            SET1 (fragment): solubility-enhancement tag derived from T7 phage gene 10B
   3015..3062    +  terminator     T7 terminator: transcription terminator for bacteriophage T7 RNA polymerase
   3088..3380    -  CDS            TcR (fragment): tetracycline efflux protein; tet; confers resistance to tetracycline
   3428..3456    -  promoter       tet promoter: E. coli promoter for tetracycline efflux protein gene
   3569..3673    +  promoter       AmpR promoter: bla
   3674..4534    +  CDS            AmpR: β-lactamase; bla; confers resistance to ampicillin, carbenicillin, and related antibiotics
   4705..5293    +  rep_origin     ori: high-copy-number ColE1/pMB1/pBR322/pUC origin of replication
   5479..5618    -  misc_feature   bom: basis of mobility region from pBR322
   5720..5911    -  CDS            rop: Rop protein, which maintains plasmids at low copy number; rop
   5928..6308    +  CDS            YPB1_ECOLX: Protein predicted: Swiss-Prot protein existence level 4. From Escherichia coli.
   6550..896     -  CDS            TcR (fragment) (across the origin): tetracycline efflux protein; tet; confers resistance to tetracycline
>Addgene plasmid #184803 | His-MBP-CHMP1B, S2C | addgene full sequence | sequence record 365323 | Addgene NGS Result
TCGAGGTGGCCCGGCTCCATGCACCGCGACGCAACGCGGGGAGGCAGACAAGGTATAGGGCGGCGCCTAC
AATCCATGCCAACCCGTTCCATGTGCTCGCCGAGGCGGCATAAATCGCCGTGACGATCAGCGGTCCAATG
ATCGAAGTTAGGCTGGTAAGAGCCGCGAGCGATCCTTGAAGCTGTCCCTGATGGTCGTCATCTACCTGCC
TGGACAGCATGGCCTGCAACGCGGGCATCCCGATGCCGCCGGAAGCGAGAAGAATCATAATGGGGAAGGC
CATCCAGCCTCGCGTCGCGAACGCCAGCAAGACGTAGCCCAGCGCGTCGGCCGCCATGCCGGCGATAATG
GCCTGCTTCTCGCCGAAACGTTTGGTGGCGGGACCAGTGACGAAGGCTTGAGCGAGGGCGTGCAAGATTC
CGAATACCGCAAGCGACAGGCCGATCATCGTCGCGCTCCAGCGAAAGCGGTCCTCGCCGAAAATGACCCA
GAGCGCTGCCGGCACCTGTCCTACGAGTTGCATGATAAAGAAGACAGTCATAAGTGCGGCGACGATAGTC
ATGCCCCGCGCCCACCGGAAGGAGCTGACTGGGTTGAAGGCTCTCAAGGGCATCGGTCGACGCTCTCCCT
TATGCGACTCCTGCATTAGGAAGCAGCCCAGTAGTAGGTTGAGGCCGTTGAGCACCGCCGCCGCAAGGAA
TGGTGCATGCAAGGAGATGGCGCCCAACAGTCCCCCGGCCACGGGGCCTGCCACCATACCCACGCCGAAA
CAAGCGCTCATGAGCCCGAAGTGGCGAGCCCGATCTTCCCCATCGGTGATGTCGGCGATATAGGCGCCAG
CAACCGCACCTGTGGCGCCGGTGATGCCGGCCACGATGCGTCCGGCGTAGAGGATCGAGATCTCGATCCC
GCGAAATTAATACGACTCACTATAGGGAGACCACAACGGTTTCCCTCTAGTGCCGGCTCCGGAGAGCTCT
TTAATTAAGCGGCCGCCCTGCAGGACTCGAGTTCTAGAAATAATTTTGTTTAACTTTAAGAAGGAGATAT
ACATATGAAATCTTCTCACCATCACCATCACCATGGTTCTTCTATGAAAATCGAAGAAGGTAAACTGGTA
ATCTGGATTAACGGCGATAAAGGCTATAACGGTCTCGCTGAAGTCGGTAAGAAATTCGAGAAAGATACCG
GAATTAAAGTCACCGTTGAGCATCCGGATAAACTGGAAGAGAAATTCCCACAGGTTGCGGCAACTGGCGA
TGGCCCTGACATTATCTTCTGGGCACACGACCGCTTTGGTGGCTACGCTCAATCTGGCCTGTTGGCTGAA
ATCACCCCGGACAAAGCGTTCCAGGACAAGCTGTATCCGTTTACCTGGGATGCCGTACGTTACAACGGCA
AGCTGATTGCTTACCCGATCGCTGTTGAAGCGTTATCGCTGATTTATAACAAAGATCTGCTGCCGAACCC
GCCAAAAACCTGGGAAGAGATCCCGGCGCTGGATAAAGAACTGAAAGCGAAAGGTAAGAGCGCGCTGATG
TTCAACCTGCAAGAACCGTACTTCACCTGGCCGCTGATTGCTGCTGACGGGGGTTATGCGTTCAAGTATG
AAAACGGCAAGTACGACATTAAAGACGTGGGCGTGGATAACGCTGGCGCGAAAGCGGGTCTGACCTTCCT
GGTTGACCTGATTAAAAACAAACACATGAATGCAGACACCGATTACTCCATCGCAGAAGCTGCCTTTAAT
AAAGGCGAAACAGCGATGACCATCAACGGCCCGTGGGCATGGTCCAACATCGACACCAGCAAAGTGAATT
ATGGTGTAACGGTACTGCCGACCTTCAAGGGTCAACCATCCAAACCGTTCGTTGGCGTGCTGAGCGCAGG
TATTAACGCCGCCAGTCCGAACAAAGAGCTGGCAAAAGAGTTCCTCGAAAACTATCTGCTGACTGATGAA
GGTCTGGAAGCGGTTAATAAAGACAAACCGCTGGGTGCCGTAGCGCTGAAGTCTTACGAGGAAGAGTTGG
CGAAAGATCCACGTATTGCCGCCACTATGGAAAACGCCCAGAAAGGTGAAATCATGCCGAACATCCCGCA
GATGTCCGCTTTCTGGTATGCCGTGCGTACTGCGGTGATCAACGCCGCCAGCGGTCGTCAGACTGTCGAT
GAAGCCCTGAAAGACGCGCAGACTAATTCGAGCTCGAACAACAACAACAATAACAATAACAACAACCTCG
GGATCGAGGAAAACCTGTACTTCCAATCCAATGCAATGTGCAACATGGAGAAACACCTGTTCAACCTGAA
GTTCGCGGCCAAAGAACTGAGTAGGAGTGCCAAAAAATGCGATAAGGAGGAAAAGGCCGAAAAGGCCAAA
ATTAAAAAGGCCATTCAGAAGGGCAACATGGAAGTTGCGAGGATACACGCCGAAAATGCCATCCGCCAGA
AGAACCAGGCGGTGAATTTCTTGAGAATGAGTGCGCGAGTCGATGCAGTGGCTGCCAGGGTCCAGACGGC
GGTGACGATGGGCAAGGTGACCAAGTCGATGGCTGGTGTGGTTAAGTCGATGGATGCGACATTGAAGACC
ATGAATCTGGAGAAGATTTCTGCTTTGATGGACAAATTCGAGCACCAGTTTGAGACTCTGGACGTCCAGA
CGCAGCAAATGGAAGACACGATGAGCAGCACGACGACGCTCACCACTCCCCAGAACCAAGTGGATATGCT
GCTCCAGGAAATGGCAGATGAGGCGGGCCTCGACCTCAACATGGAGCTGCCGCAGGGCCAGACCGGCTCC
GTGGGCACGAGCGTGGCTTCGGCGGAGCAGGATGAACTGTCTCAGAGACTGGCCCGCCTTCGGGATCAAG
TGTAATAACATTGGAAGTGGATAACGGATCCGCGATCGCGGCGCGCCACCTGGTGGCCGGCCGGTACCAC
GCGTGCGCGCTGATCCGGCTGCTAACAAAGCCCGAAAGGAAGCTGAGTTGGCTGCTGCCACCGCTGAGCA
ATAACTAGCATAACCCCTTGGGGCCTCTAAACGGGTCTTGAGGGGTTTTTTGCTGAAAGGAGGAACTATA
TCCGGATATCCACAGGACGGGTGTGGTCGCCATGATCGCGTAGTCGATAGTGGCTCCAAGTAGCGAAGCG
AGCAGGACTGGGCGGCGGCCAAAGCGGTCGGACAGTGCTCCGAGAACGGGTGCGCATAGAAATTGCATCA
ACGCATATAGCGCTAGCAGCACGCCATAGTGACTGGCGATGCTGTCGGAATGGACGATATCCCGCAAGAG
GCCCGGCAGTACCGGCATAACCAAGCCTATGCCTACAGCATCCAGGGTGACGGTGCCGAGGATGACGATG
AGCGCATTGTTAGATTTCATACACGGTGCCTGACTGCGTTAGCAATTTAACTGTGATAAACTACCGCATT
AAAGCTTATCGATGATAAGCTGTCAAACATGAGAATTCTTGAAGACGAAAGGGCCTCGTGATACGCCTAT
TTTTATAGGTTAATGTCATGATAATAATGGTTTCTTAGACGTCAGGTGGCACTTTTCGGGGAAATGTGCG
CGGAACCCCTATTTGTTTATTTTTCTAAATACATTCAAATATGTATCCGCTCATGAGACAATAACCCTGA
TAAATGCTTCAATAACATTGAAAAAGGAAGAGTATGAGTATTCAACATTTCCGTGTCGCCCTTATTCCCT
TTTTTGCGGCATTTTGCCTTCCTGTTTTTGCTCACCCAGAAACGCTGGTGAAAGTAAAAGATGCTGAAGA
TCAGTTGGGTGCACGAGTGGGTTACATCGAACTGGATCTCAACAGCGGTAAGATCCTTGAGAGTTTTCGC
CCCGAAGAACGTTTTCCAATGATGAGCACTTTTAAAGTTCTGCTATGTGGCGCGGTATTATCCCGTGTTG
ACGCCGGGCAAGAGCAACTCGGTCGCCGCATACACTATTCTCAGAATGACTTGGTTGAGTACTCACCAGT
CACAGAAAAGCATCTTACGGATGGCATGACAGTAAGAGAATTATGCAGTGCTGCCATAACCATGAGTGAT
AACACTGCGGCCAACTTACTTCTGACAACGATCGGAGGACCGAAGGAGCTAACCGCTTTTTTGCACAACA
TGGGGGATCATGTAACTCGCCTTGATCGTTGGGAACCGGAGCTGAATGAAGCCATACCAAACGACGAGCG
TGACACCACGATGCCTGCAGCAATGGCAACAACGTTGCGCAAACTATTAACTGGCGAACTACTTACTCTA
GCTTCCCGGCAACAATTAATAGACTGGATGGAGGCGGATAAAGTTGCAGGACCACTTCTGCGCTCGGCCC
TTCCGGCTGGCTGGTTTATTGCTGATAAATCTGGAGCCGGTGAGCGTGGGTCTCGCGGTATCATTGCAGC
ACTGGGGCCAGATGGTAAGCCCTCCCGTATCGTAGTTATCTACACGACGGGGAGTCAGGCAACTATGGAT
GAACGAAATAGACAGATCGCTGAGATAGGTGCCTCACTGATTAAGCATTGGTAACTGTCAGACCAAGTTT
ACTCATATATACTTTAGATTGATTTAAAACTTCATTTTTAATTTAAAAGGATCTAGGTGAAGATCCTTTT
TGATAATCTCATGACCAAAATCCCTTAACGTGAGTTTTCGTTCCACTGAGCGTCAGACCCCGTAGAAAAG
ATCAAAGGATCTTCTTGAGATCCTTTTTTTCTGCGCGTAATCTGCTGCTTGCAAACAAAAAAACCACCGC
TACCAGCGGTGGTTTGTTTGCCGGATCAAGAGCTACCAACTCTTTTTCCGAAGGTAACTGGCTTCAGCAG
AGCGCAGATACCAAATACTGTCCTTCTAGTGTAGCCGTAGTTAGGCCACCACTTCAAGAACTCTGTAGCA
CCGCCTACATACCTCGCTCTGCTAATCCTGTTACCAGTGGCTGCTGCCAGTGGCGATAAGTCGTGTCTTA
CCGGGTTGGACTCAAGACGATAGTTACCGGATAAGGCGCAGCGGTCGGGCTGAACGGGGGGTTCGTGCAC
ACAGCCCAGCTTGGAGCGAACGACCTACACCGAACTGAGATACCTACAGCGTGAGCTATGAGAAAGCGCC
ACGCTTCCCGAAGGGAGAAAGGCGGACAGGTATCCGGTAAGCGGCAGGGTCGGAACAGGAGAGCGCACGA
GGGAGCTTCCAGGGGGAAACGCCTGGTATCTTTATAGTCCTGTCGGGTTTCGCCACCTCTGACTTGAGCG
TCGATTTTTGTGATGCTCGTCAGGGGGGCGGAGCCTATGGAAAAACGCCAGCAACGCGGCCTTTTTACGG
TTCCTGGCCTTTTGCTGGCCTTTTGCTCACATGTTCTTTCCTGCGTTATCCCCTGATTCTGTGGATAACC
GTATTACCGCCTTTGAGTGAGCTGATACCGCTCGCCGCAGCCGAACGACCGAGCGCAGCGAGTCAGTGAG
CGAGGAAGCGGAAGAGCGCCTGATGCGGTATTTTCTCCTTACGCATCTGTGCGGTATTTCACACCGCAAT
GGTGCACTCTCAGTACAATCTGCTCTGATGCCGCATAGTTAAGCCAGTATACACTCCGCTATCGCTACGT
GACTGGGTCATGGCTGCGCCCCGACACCCGCCAACACCCGCTGACGCGCCCTGACGGGCTTGTCTGCTCC
CGGCATCCGCTTACAGACAAGCTGTGACCGTCTCCGGGAGCTGCATGTGTCAGAGGTTTTCACCGTCATC
ACCGAAACGCGCGAGGCAGCTGCGGTAAAGCTCATCAGCGTGGTCGTGAAGCGATTCACAGATGTCTGCC
TGTTCATCCGCGTCCAGCTCGTTGAGTTTCTCCAGAAGCGTTAATGTCTGGCTTCTGATAAAGCGGGCCA
TGTTAAGGGCGGTTTTTTCCTGTTTGGTCACTGATGCCTCCGTGTAAGGGGGATTTCTGTTCATGGGGGT
AATGATACCGATGAAACGAGAGAGGATGCTCACGATACGGGTTACTGATGATGAACATGCCCGGTTACTG
GAACGTTGTGAGGGTAAACAACTGGCGGTATGGATGCGGCGGGACCAGAGAAAAATCACTCAGGGTCAAT
GCCAGCGCTTCGTTAATACAGATGTAGGTGTTCCACAGGGTAGCCAGCAGCATCCTGCGATGCAGATCCG
GAACATAATGGTGCAGGGCGCTGACTTCCGCGTTTCCAGACTTTACGAAACACGGAAACCGAAGACCATT
CATGTTGTTGCTCAGGTCGCAGACGTTTTGCAGCAGCAGTCGCTTCACGTTCGCTCGCGTATCGGTGATT
CATTCTGCTAACCAGTAAGGCAACCCCGCCAGCCTAGCCGGGTCCTCAACGACAGGAGCACGATCATGCG
CACCCGTGGCCAGGACCCAACGCTGCCCGAGATGCGCCGCGTGCGGCTGCTGGAGATGGCGGACGCGATG
GATATGTTCTGCCAAGGGTTGGTTTGCGCATTCACAGTTCTCCGCAAGAATTGATTGGCTCCAATTCTTG
GAGTGGTGAATCCGTTAGCGAGGTGCCGCCGGCTTCCATTCAGG
